Addgene plasmid #164636: sgRNA(MS2)_zeo insert c-MYC
Purpose: sgRNA(MS2)_zeo backbone with cloned target sequence for human c-MYC. The insert sequence is: 5-CACCGTTCCCCCACGCCCTCTGCTT-3´ . This sgRNA achieves an upregulation of MYC in combination with dCAS9-VP64
Depositing lab: Günter Schneider. Depositing organization: Klinikum der Technischen Universität München (TUM Klinikum).
Backbone
  Vector backbone: sgRNA(MS2)_zeo #61427
  Modifications to backbone: insert was cloned into BsmBI site
  Vector type: Mammalian Expression, Lentiviral, CRISPR
  Selectable markers: Zeocin
Growth in bacteria
  Bacterial resistance: Ampicillin, 100 μg/mL
  Growth temperature: 37°C
  Growth strain: NEB Stable
  Copy number: High Copy
Gene/Insert
  Gene/Insert name: target sequence for c-Myc activation (alt name: Myc proto-oncogene protein)
  Species: H. sapiens (human)
  Insert size (bp): 25
  Entrez Gene: MYC (a.k.a. MRTL, MYCC, bHLHe39, c-Myc)
  Promoter: U6 and EF1A
  Cloning method: Gateway Cloning
  Sequencing primers: 5′ CACCGTTCCCCCACGCCCTCTGCTT; 3′ AAACAAGCAGAGGGCGTGGGGGAAC
Terms and licenses: Academic/Nonprofit Terms; Industry Terms: Not Available to Industry
How to cite: sgRNA(MS2)_zeo insert c-MYC was a gift from Günter Schneider (Addgene plasmid # 164636 ; http://n2t.net/addgene:164636 ; RRID:Addgene_164636)
