[The description below was written by a language model from this plasmid's Addgene catalogue record and pLannotate feature annotations shown in this document.]
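Description:
sgRNA(MS2)_zeo insert c-MYC is a roughly 10 kb lentiviral CRISPR-activation guide vector built on the sgRNA(MS2)_zeo backbone, carrying a short (25 bp oligo) targeting sequence for human MYC cloned into the BsmBI site. The record also lists Gateway as the cloning method, which does not fit the stated BsmBI insertion. The plasmid is propagated in E. coli as a high-copy construct through a ColE1/pUC-type origin with ampicillin resistance (AmpR), and it also carries an f1 origin.

The transfer cassette is driven by a CMV enhancer/promoter fused to a truncated HIV-1 5' LTR. This is followed by the Ψ packaging signal, RRE and cPPT/CTS, with a WPRE and a second truncated LTR plus a bGH polyadenylation signal at the 3' end. These elements allow packaging of the genomic RNA, Rev-dependent export and efficient transduction of mammalian cells. Within the cassette, a human U6 RNA polymerase III promoter expresses the guide, which is joined to an S. pyogenes Cas9 scaffold interrupted by two MS2 stem loops. The stem loops bind the bacteriophage MS2 coat protein, so MS2-fused effector proteins can be recruited to the guide. Downstream, an EF-1α promoter with intron A sequence drives BleoR (Sh ble) for Zeocin selection of transduced cells. A second BleoR copy under SV40 and EM7 promoters lies in the plasmid backbone outside the LTRs.

According to the depositor, this guide upregulates MYC when used together with dCas9-VP64, so the construct serves for transcriptional activation of endogenous c-MYC in human cells.
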