Features (pLannotate 1.2.2; 38 found; start..end, strand, type, name):
    156..485     +  promoter       SV40 promoter: SV40 enhancer and early promoter
    533..580     +  promoter       EM7 promoter: synthetic bacterial promoter&nbsp
    599..973     +  CDS            BleoR: antibiotic-binding protein; Sh ble from Streptoalloteichus hindustanus; confers resistance to bleomycin, phleomycin, and Zeocin™
    983..1108    +  CDS            ble (fragment): BLE_KLEPN - Experimental evidence at protein level: Swiss-Prot protein existence level 1. Binding protein with a strong affinity to the bleomycin family of antibiotics. Binds to CL990; an antimitotic-antibiotic compound. From Klebsiella pneumoniae.
   1103..1224    +  polyA_signal   SV40 poly(A) signal: SV40 polyadenylation signal
   1297..1313    -  protein_bind   lac operator: The lac repressor binds to the lac operator to inhibit transcription in E. coli. This inhibition can be relieved by adding lactose or isopropyl-β-D-thiogalactopyranoside (IPTG). lac repressor encoded by lacI
   1321..1351    -  promoter       lac promoter: promoter for the E. coli lac operon
   1366..1387    -  protein_bind   CAP binding site: CAP binding activates transcription in the presence of cAMP. E. coli catabolite activator protein
   1400..1492    -  CDS            lacI (fragment): lac repressor; lacI; The lac repressor binds to the lac operator to inhibit transcription in E. coli. This inhibition can be relieved by adding lactose or isopropyl-β-D-thiogalactopyranoside (IPTG).
   1675..2263    -  rep_origin     ori: high-copy-number ColE1/pMB1/pBR322/pUC origin of replication
   2434..3294    -  CDS            AmpR: β-lactamase; bla; confers resistance to ampicillin, carbenicillin, and related antibiotics
   3295..3399    -  promoter       AmpR promoter: bla
   3458..3510    -  misc_feature   bom (fragment): basis of mobility region from pBR322
   3665..4044    +  enhancer       CMV enhancer: human cytomegalovirus immediate early enhancer
   4045..4244    +  promoter       CMV promoter: human cytomegalovirus (CMV) immediate early promoter
   4262..4442    +  LTR            5' LTR (truncated): truncated 5' long terminal repeat (LTR) from HIV-1
   4489..4614    +  misc_feature   HIV-1 Ψ: packaging signal of human immunodeficiency virus type 1
   4598..4961    +  CDS            HIV-1 gag (fragment): gag protein from human immunodeficiency virus 1; gag
   5107..5340    +  misc_feature   RRE: The Rev response element (RRE) of HIV-1 allows for Rev-dependent mRNA export from the nucleus to the cytoplasm.
   5717..5817    +  CDS            Rev (fragment): human immunodeficiency virus 1 (HIV-1) Rev protein; rev; enhances nuclear export of unspliced and incompletely spliced viral mRNAs
   5867..5984    +  misc_feature   cPPT/CTS: central polypurine tract and central termination sequence of HIV-1
   6034..6274    +  promoter       U6 promoter: RNA polymerase III promoter for human U6 snRNA
   6321..6339    +  misc_RNA       MS2 stem loop: stem loop that binds the bacteriophage MS2 coat protein
   6350..6386    +  misc_RNA       gRNA scaffold (fragment): guide RNA scaffold for the Streptococcus pyogenes CRISPR/Cas9 system
   6391..6409    +  misc_RNA       MS2 stem loop: stem loop that binds the bacteriophage MS2 coat protein
   6420..6439    +  misc_RNA       gRNA scaffold (fragment): guide RNA scaffold for the Streptococcus pyogenes CRISPR/Cas9 system
   6460..6526    +  CDS            small t antigen (fragment): SV40 (simian virus 40) small t antigen
   6552..6763    +  promoter       EF-1α core promoter: core promoter for human elongation factor EF-1α
   6764..6873    +  intron         EF-1α intron A (fragment): intron upstream of the start codon of human EF-1α
   7499..7702    +  intron         EF-1α intron A: truncated intron upstream of the start codon of human EF-1α
   7718..8092    +  CDS            BleoR: antibiotic-binding protein; Sh ble from Streptoalloteichus hindustanus; confers resistance to bleomycin, phleomycin, and Zeocin™
   8093..8114    +  misc_feature   MCS (fragment): pBluescript multiple cloning site
   8117..8705    +  misc_feature   WPRE: woodchuck hepatitis virus posttranscriptional regulatory element
   8642..9223    +  CDS            nef (fragment): NEF_HV1H2 - Experimental evidence at protein level: Swiss-Prot protein existence level 1. Extracellular Nef protein targets CD4(+) T-lymphocytes for apoptosis by interacting with CXCR4 surface receptors. From Human immunodeficiency virus type 1 group M subtype B (isolate HXB2) (HIV-1).
   9230..9410    +  LTR            5' LTR (truncated): truncated 5' long terminal repeat (LTR) from HIV-1
   9442..9666    +  polyA_signal   bGH poly(A) signal: bovine growth hormone polyadenylation signal
   9670..9691    +  promoter       SV40 promoter (fragment): SV40 enhancer and early promoter
   9712..142     +  rep_origin     f1 ori (across the origin) (sequence partly withheld): f1 bacteriophage origin of replication; arrow indicates direction of (+) strand synthesis
>Addgene plasmid #164636 | sgRNA(MS2)_zeo insert c-MYC | addgene full sequence | sequence record 326094 | Addgene NGS Result
TTCTTT
[37 nt withheld, positions 7-43]
ACCCTATCTCGGTCTATTCTTTTGATTTATAAGGGATTTTGCCGATTTCGGCCTATTGGTTAAAAAATGA
GCTGATTTAACAAAAATTTAACGCGAATTAATTCTGTGGAATGTGTGTCAGTTAGGGTGTGGAAAGTCCC
CAGGCTCCCCAGCAGGCAGAAGTATGCAAAGCATGCATCTCAATTAGTCAGCAACCAGGTGTGGAAAGTC
CCCAGGCTCCCCAGCAGGCAGAAGTATGCAAAGCATGCATCTCAATTAGTCAGCAACCATAGTCCCGCCC
CTAACTCCGCCCATCCCGCCCCTAACTCCGCCCAGTTCCGCCCATTCTCCGCCCCATGGCTGACTAATTT
TTTTTATTTATGCAGAGGCCGAGGCCGCCTCTGCCTCTGAGCTATTCCAGAAGTAGTGAGGAGGCTTTTT
TGGAGGCCTAGGCTTTTGCAAAAAGCTCCCGGGAGCTTGTATATCCATTTTCGGATCTGATCAGCACGTG
TTGACAATTAATCATCGGCATAGTATATCGGCATAGTATAATACGACAAGGTGAGGAACTAAACCATGGC
CAAGTTGACCAGTGCCGTTCCGGTGCTCACCGCGCGCGACGTCGCCGGAGCGGTCGAGTTCTGGACCGAC
CGGCTCGGGTTCTCCCGGGACTTCGTGGAGGACGACTTCGCCGGTGTGGTCCGGGACGACGTGACCCTGT
TCATCAGCGCGGTCCAGGACCAGGTGGTGCCGGACAACACCCTGGCCTGGGTGTGGGTGCGCGGCCTGGA
CGAGCTGTACGCCGAGTGGTCGGAGGTCGTGTCCACGAACTTCCGGGACGCCTCCGGGCCGGCCATGACC
GAGATCGGCGAGCAGCCGTGGGGGCGGGAGTTCGCCCTGCGCGACCCGGCCGGCAACTGCGTGCACTTCG
TGGCCGAGGAGCAGGACTGACACGTGCTACGAGATTTCGATTCCACCGCCGCCTTCTATGAAAGGTTGGG
CTTCGGAATCGTTTTCCGGGACGCCGGCTGGATGATCCTCCAGCGCGGGGATCTCATGCTGGAGTTCTTC
GCCCACCCCAACTTGTTTATTGCAGCTTATAATGGTTACAAATAAAGCAATAGCATCACAAATTTCACAA
ATAAAGCATTTTTTTCACTGCATTCTAGTTGTGGTTTGTCCAAACTCATCAATGTATCTTATCATGTCTG
TATACCGTCGACCTCTAGCTAGAGCTTGGCGTAATCATGGTCATAGCTGTTTCCTGTGTGAAATTGTTAT
CCGCTCACAATTCCACACAACATACGAGCCGGAAGCATAAAGTGTAAAGCCTGGGGTGCCTAATGAGTGA
GCTAACTCACATTAATTGCGTTGCGCTCACTGCCCGCTTTCCAGTCGGGAAACCTGTCGTGCCAGCTGCA
TTAATGAATCGGCCAACGCGCGGGGAGAGGCGGTTTGCGTATTGGGCGCTCTTCCGCTTCCTCGCTCACT
GACTCGCTGCGCTCGGTCGTTCGGCTGCGGCGAGCGGTATCAGCTCACTCAAAGGCGGTAATACGGTTAT
CCACAGAATCAGGGGATAACGCAGGAAAGAACATGTGAGCAAAAGGCCAGCAAAAGGCCAGGAACCGTAA
AAAGGCCGCGTTGCTGGCGTTTTTCCATAGGCTCCGCCCCCCTGACGAGCATCACAAAAATCGACGCTCA
AGTCAGAGGTGGCGAAACCCGACAGGACTATAAAGATACCAGGCGTTTCCCCCTGGAAGCTCCCTCGTGC
GCTCTCCTGTTCCGACCCTGCCGCTTACCGGATACCTGTCCGCCTTTCTCCCTTCGGGAAGCGTGGCGCT
TTCTCATAGCTCACGCTGTAGGTATCTCAGTTCGGTGTAGGTCGTTCGCTCCAAGCTGGGCTGTGTGCAC
GAACCCCCCGTTCAGCCCGACCGCTGCGCCTTATCCGGTAACTATCGTCTTGAGTCCAACCCGGTAAGAC
ACGACTTATCGCCACTGGCAGCAGCCACTGGTAACAGGATTAGCAGAGCGAGGTATGTAGGCGGTGCTAC
AGAGTTCTTGAAGTGGTGGCCTAACTACGGCTACACTAGAAGAACAGTATTTGGTATCTGCGCTCTGCTG
AAGCCAGTTACCTTCGGAAAAAGAGTTGGTAGCTCTTGATCCGGCAAACAAACCACCGCTGGTAGCGGTG
GTTTTTTTGTTTGCAAGCAGCAGATTACGCGCAGAAAAAAAGGATCTCAAGAAGATCCTTTGATCTTTTC
TACGGGGTCTGACGCTCAGTGGAACGAAAACTCACGTTAAGGGATTTTGGTCATGAGATTATCAAAAAGG
ATCTTCACCTAGATCCTTTTAAATTAAAAATGAAGTTTTAAATCAATCTAAAGTATATATGAGTAAACTT
GGTCTGACAGTTACCAATGCTTAATCAGTGAGGCACCTATCTCAGCGATCTGTCTATTTCGTTCATCCAT
AGTTGCCTGACTCCCCGTCGTGTAGATAACTACGATACGGGAGGGCTTACCATCTGGCCCCAGTGCTGCA
ATGATACCGCGAGACCCACGCTCACCGGCTCCAGATTTATCAGCAATAAACCAGCCAGCCGGAAGGGCCG
AGCGCAGAAGTGGTCCTGCAACTTTATCCGCCTCCATCCAGTCTATTAATTGTTGCCGGGAAGCTAGAGT
AAGTAGTTCGCCAGTTAATAGTTTGCGCAACGTTGTTGCCATTGCTACAGGCATCGTGGTGTCACGCTCG
TCGTTTGGTATGGCTTCATTCAGCTCCGGTTCCCAACGATCAAGGCGAGTTACATGATCCCCCATGTTGT
GCAAAAAAGCGGTTAGCTCCTTCGGTCCTCCGATCGTTGTCAGAAGTAAGTTGGCCGCAGTGTTATCACT
CATGGTTATGGCAGCACTGCATAATTCTCTTACTGTCATGCCATCCGTAAGATGCTTTTCTGTGACTGGT
GAGTACTCAACCAAGTCATTCTGAGAATAGTGTATGCGGCGACCGAGTTGCTCTTGCCCGGCGTCAATAC
GGGATAATACCGCGCCACATAGCAGAACTTTAAAAGTGCTCATCATTGGAAAACGTTCTTCGGGGCGAAA
ACTCTCAAGGATCTTACCGCTGTTGAGATCCAGTTCGATGTAACCCACTCGTGCACCCAACTGATCTTCA
GCATCTTTTACTTTCACCAGCGTTTCTGGGTGAGCAAAAACAGGAAGGCAAAATGCCGCAAAAAAGGGAA
TAAGGGCGACACGGAAATGTTGAATACTCATACTCTTCCTTTTTCAATATTATTGAAGCATTTATCAGGG
TTATTGTCTCATGAGCGGATACATATTTGAATGTATTTAGAAAAATAAACAAATAGGGGTTCCGCGCACA
TTTCCCCGAAAAGTGCCACCTGACGTCGACGGATCGGGAGATCTCCCGATCCCCTATGGTGCACTCTCAG
TACAATCTGCTCTGATGCCGCATAGTTAAGCCAGTATCTGCTCCCTGCTTGTGTGTTGGAGGTCGCTGAG
TAGTGCGCGAGCAAAATTTAAGCTACAACAAGGCAAGGCTTGACCGACAATTGCATGAAGAATCTGCTTA
GGGTTAGGCGTTTTGCGCTGCTTCGCGATGTACGGGCCAGATATACGCGTTGACATTGATTATTGACTAG
TTATTAATAGTAATCAATTACGGGGTCATTAGTTCATAGCCCATATATGGAGTTCCGCGTTACATAACTT
ACGGTAAATGGCCCGCCTGGCTGACCGCCCAACGACCCCCGCCCATTGACGTCAATAATGACGTATGTTC
CCATAGTAACGCCAATAGGGACTTTCCATTGACGTCAATGGGTGGAGTATTTACGGTAAACTGCCCACTT
GGCAGTACATCAAGTGTATCATATGCCAAGTACGCCCCCTATTGACGTCAATGACGGTAAATGGCCCGCC
TGGCATTATGCCCAGTACATGACCTTATGGGACTTTCCTACTTGGCAGTACATCTACGTATTAGTCATCG
CTATTACCATGGTGATGCGGTTTTGGCAGTACATCAATGGGCGTGGATAGCGGTTTGACTCACGGGGATT
TCCAAGTCTCCACCCCATTGACGTCAATGGGAGTTTGTTTTGGCACCAAAATCAACGGGACTTTCCAAAA
TGTCGTAACAACTCCGCCCCATTGACGCAAATGGGCGGTAGGCGTGTACGGTGGGAGGTCTATATAAGCA
GCGCGTTTTGCCTGTACTGGGTCTCTCTGGTTAGACCAGATCTGAGCCTGGGAGCTCTCTGGCTAACTAG
GGAACCCACTGCTTAAGCCTCAATAAAGCTTGCCTTGAGTGCTTCAAGTAGTGTGTGCCCGTCTGTTGTG
TGACTCTGGTAACTAGAGATCCCTCAGACCCTTTTAGTCAGTGTGGAAAATCTCTAGCAGTGGCGCCCGA
ACAGGGACTTGAAAGCGAAAGGGAAACCAGAGGAGCTCTCTCGACGCAGGACTCGGCTTGCTGAAGCGCG
CACGGCAAGAGGCGAGGGGCGGCGACTGGTGAGTACGCCAAAAATTTTGACTAGCGGAGGCTAGAAGGAG
AGAGATGGGTGCGAGAGCGTCAGTATTAAGCGGGGGAGAATTAGATCGCGATGGGAAAAAATTCGGTTAA
GGCCAGGGGGAAAGAAAAAATATAAATTAAAACATATAGTATGGGCAAGCAGGGAGCTAGAACGATTCGC
AGTTAATCCTGGCCTGTTAGAAACATCAGAAGGCTGTAGACAAATACTGGGACAGCTACAACCATCCCTT
CAGACAGGATCAGAAGAACTTAGATCATTATATAATACAGTAGCAACCCTCTATTGTGTGCATCAAAGGA
TAGAGATAAAAGACACCAAGGAAGCTTTAGACAAGATAGAGGAAGAGCAAAACAAAAGTAAGACCACCGC
ACAGCAAGCGGCCGCTGATCTTCAGACCTGGAGGAGGAGATATGAGGGACAATTGGAGAAGTGAATTATA
TAAATATAAAGTAGTAAAAATTGAACCATTAGGAGTAGCACCCACCAAGGCAAAGAGAAGAGTGGTGCAG
AGAGAAAAAAGAGCAGTGGGAATAGGAGCTTTGTTCCTTGGGTTCTTGGGAGCAGCAGGAAGCACTATGG
GCGCAGCGTCAATGACGCTGACGGTACAGGCCAGACAATTATTGTCTGGTATAGTGCAGCAGCAGAACAA
TTTGCTGAGGGCTATTGAGGCGCAACAGCATCTGTTGCAACTCACAGTCTGGGGCATCAAGCAGCTCCAG
GCAAGAATCCTGGCTGTGGAAAGATACCTAAAGGATCAACAGCTCCTGGGGATTTGGGGTTGCTCTGGAA
AACTCATTTGCACCACTGCTGTGCCTTGGAATGCTAGTTGGAGTAATAAATCTCTGGAACAGATTTGGAA
TCACACGACCTGGATGGAGTGGGACAGAGAAATTAACAATTACACAAGCTTAATACACTCCTTAATTGAA
GAATCGCAAAACCAGCAAGAAAAGAATGAACAAGAATTATTGGAATTAGATAAATGGGCAAGTTTGTGGA
ATTGGTTTAACATAACAAATTGGCTGTGGTATATAAAATTATTCATAATGATAGTAGGAGGCTTGGTAGG
TTTAAGAATAGTTTTTGCTGTACTTTCTATAGTGAATAGAGTTAGGCAGGGATATTCACCATTATCGTTT
CAGACCCACCTCCCAACCCCGAGGGGACCCGACAGGCCCGAAGGAATAGAAGAAGAAGGTGGAGAGAGAG
ACAGAGACAGATCCATTCGATTAGTGAACGGATCGGCACTGCGTGCGCCAATTCTGCAGACAAATGGCAG
TATTCATCCACAATTTTAAAAGAAAAGGGGGGATTGGGGGGTACAGTGCAGGGGAAAGAATAGTAGACAT
AATAGCAACAGACATACAAACTAAAGAATTACAAAAACAAATTACAAAAATTCAAAATTTTCGGGTTTAT
TACAGGGACAGCAGAGATCCAGTTTGGTTAATTAGCTAGCGAGGGCCTATTTCCCATGATTCCTTCATAT
TTGCATATACGATACAAGGCTGTTAGAGAGATAATTGGAATTAATTTGACTGTAAACACAAAGATATTAG
TACAAAATACGTGACGTAGAAAGTAATAATTTCTTGGGTAGTTTGCAGTTTTAAAATTATGTTTTAAAAT
GGACTATCATATGCTTACCGTAACTTGAAAGTATTTCGATTTCTTGGCTTTATATATCTTGTGGAAAGGA
CGAAACACCGTTCCCCCACGCCCTCTGCTTGTTTTAGAGCTAGGCCAACATGAGGATCACCCATGTCTGC
AGGGCCTAGCAAGTTAAAATAAGGCTAGTCCGTTATCAACTTGGCCAACATGAGGATCACCCATGTCTGC
AGGGCCAAGTGGCACCGAGTCGGTGCTTTTTTTGGATCCTGCAAAGATGGATAAAGTTTTAAACAGAGAG
GAATCTTTGCAGCTAATGGACCTTCTAGGTCTTGAAAGGAGTGGGAATTGGCTCCGGTGCCCGTCAGTGG
GCAGAGCGCACATCGCCCACAGTCCCCGAGAAGTTGGGGGGAGGGGTCGGCAATTGAACCGGTGCCTAGA
GAAGGTGGCGCGGGGTAAACTGGGAAAGTGATGTCGTGTACTGGCTCCGCCTTTTTCCCGAGGGTGGGGG
AGAACCGTATATAAGTGCAGTAGTCGCCGTGAACGTTCTTTTTCGCAACGGGTTTGCCGCCAGAACACAG
GTAAGTGCCGTGTGTGGTTCCCGCGGGCCTGGCCTCTTTACGGGTTATGGCCCTTGCGTGCCTTGAATTA
CTTCCACCTGGCTGCAGTACGTGATTCTTGATCCCGAGCTTCGGGTTGGAAGTGGGTGGGAGAGTTCGAG
GCCTTGCGCTTAAGGAGCCCCTTCGCCTCGTGCTTGAGTTGAGGCCTGGCCTGGGCGCTGGGGCCGCCGC
GTGCGAATCTGGTGGCACCTTCGCGCCTGTCTCGCTGCTTTCGATAAGTCTCTAGCCATTTAAAATTTTT
GATGACCTGCTGCGACGCTTTTTTTCTGGCAAGATAGTCTTGTAAATGCGGGCCAAGATCTGCACACTGG
TATTTCGGTTTTTGGGGCCGCGGGCGGCGACGGGGCCCGTGCGTCCCAGCGCACATGTTCGGCGAGGCGG
GGCCTGCGAGCGCGGCCACCGAGAATCGGACGGGGGTAGTCTCAAGCTGGCCGGCCTGCTCTGGTGCCTG
GCCTCGCGCCGCCGTGTATCGCCCCGCCCTGGGCGGCAAGGCTGGCCCGGTCGGCACCAGTTGCGTGAGC
GGAAAGATGGCCGCTTCCCGGCCCTGCTGCAGGGAGCTCAAAATGAAGGACGCGGCGCTCGGGAGAGCGG
GCGGGTGAGTCACCCACACAAAGGAAAAGGGCCTTTCCGTCCTCAGCCGTCGCTTCATGTGACTCCACGG
AGTACCGGGCGCCGTCCAGGCACCTCGATTAGTTCTCGAGCTTTTGGAGTACGTCGTCTTTAGGTTGGGG
GGAGGGGTTTTATGCGATGGAGTTTCCCCACACTGAGTGGGTGGAGACTGAAGTTAGGCCAGCTTGGCAC
TTGATGTAATTCTCCTTGGAATTTGCCCTTTTTGAGTTTGGATCTTGGTTCATTCTCAAGCCTCAGACAG
TGGTTCAAAGTTTTTTTCTTCCATTTCAGGTGTCGTGATGTACAATGGCCAAGTTGACCAGTGCCGTTCC
GGTGCTCACCGCGCGCGACGTCGCCGGAGCGGTCGAGTTCTGGACCGACCGGCTCGGGTTCTCCCGGGAC
TTCGTGGAGGACGACTTCGCCGGTGTGGTCCGGGACGACGTGACCCTGTTCATCAGCGCGGTCCAGGACC
AGGTGGTGCCGGACAACACCCTGGCCTGGGTGTGGGTGCGCGGCCTGGACGAGCTGTACGCCGAGTGGTC
GGAGGTCGTGTCCACGAACTTCCGGGACGCCTCCGGGCCGGCCATGACCGAGATCGGCGAGCAGCCGTGG
GGGCGGGAGTTCGCCCTGCGCGACCCGGCCGGCAACTGCGTGCACTTCGTGGCCGAGGAGCAGGACTGAG
AATTCGATATCAAGCTTATCGGTAATCAACCTCTGGATTACAAAATTTGTGAAAGATTGACTGGTATTCT
TAACTATGTTGCTCCTTTTACGCTATGTGGATACGCTGCTTTAATGCCTTTGTATCATGCTATTGCTTCC
CGTATGGCTTTCATTTTCTCCTCCTTGTATAAATCCTGGTTGCTGTCTCTTTATGAGGAGTTGTGGCCCG
TTGTCAGGCAACGTGGCGTGGTGTGCACTGTGTTTGCTGACGCAACCCCCACTGGTTGGGGCATTGCCAC
CACCTGTCAGCTCCTTTCCGGGACTTTCGCTTTCCCCCTCCCTATTGCCACGGCGGAACTCATCGCCGCC
TGCCTTGCCCGCTGCTGGACAGGGGCTCGGCTGTTGGGCACTGACAATTCCGTGGTGTTGTCGGGGAAAT
CATCGTCCTTTCCTTGGCTGCTCGCCTGTGTTGCCACCTGGATTCTGCGCGGGACGTCCTTCTGCTACGT
CCCTTCGGCCCTCAATCCAGCGGACCTTCCTTCCCGCGGCCTGCTGCCGGCTCTGCGGCCTCTTCCGCGT
CTTCGCCTTCGCCCTCAGACGAGTCGGATCTCCCTTTGGGCCGCCTCCCCGCATCGATACCGTCGACCTC
GAGACCTAGAAAAACATGGAGCAATCACAAGTAGCAATACAGCAGCTACCAATGCTGATTGTGCCTGGCT
AGAAGCACAAGAGGAGGAGGAGGTGGGTTTTCCAGTCACACCTCAGGTACCTTTAAGACCAATGACTTAC
AAGGCAGCTGTAGATCTTAGCCACTTTTTAAAAGAAAAGGGGGGACTGGAAGGGCTAATTCACTCCCAAC
GAAGACAAGATATCCTTGATCTGTGGATCTACCACACACAAGGCTACTTCCCTGATTGGCAGAACTACAC
ACCAGGGCCAGGGATCAGATATCCACTGACCTTTGGATGGTGCTACAAGCTAGTACCAGTTGAGCAAGAG
AAGGTAGAAGAAGCCAATGAAGGAGAGAACACCCGCTTGTTACACCCTGTGAGCCTGCATGGGATGGATG
ACCCGGAGAGAGAAGTATTAGAGTGGAGGTTTGACAGCCGCCTAGCATTTCATCACATGGCCCGAGAGCT
GCATCCGGACTGTACTGGGTCTCTCTGGTTAGACCAGATCTGAGCCTGGGAGCTCTCTGGCTAACTAGGG
AACCCACTGCTTAAGCCTCAATAAAGCTTGCCTTGAGTGCTTCAAGTAGTGTGTGCCCGTCTGTTGTGTG
ACTCTGGTAACTAGAGATCCCTCAGACCCTTTTAGTCAGTGTGGAAAATCTCTAGCAGGGCCCGTTTAAA
CCCGCTGATCAGCCTCGACTGTGCCTTCTAGTTGCCAGCCATCTGTTGTTTGCCCCTCCCCCGTGCCTTC
CTTGACCCTGGAAGGTGCCACTCCCACTGTCCTTTCCTAATAAAATGAGGAAATTGCATCGCATTGTCTG
AGTAGGTGTCATTCTATTCTGGGGGGTGGGGTGGGGCAGGACAGCAAGGGGGAGGATTGGGAAGACAATA
GCAGGCATGCTGGGGATGCGGTGGGCTCTATGGCTTCTGAGGCGGAAAGAACCAGCTGGGGCTCTAGGGG
GTATCCCC
[124 nt withheld, positions 9712-9835]
C
[91 nt withheld, positions 9837-9927]
A
[49 nt withheld, positions 9929-9977]
CCTTTGACGTTGGAGTCCACG
